Addgene plasmid #192159: pGW05 AAV-CRISPRa base vector pAAV-OE_U6-Lib(MS2)-EF1a-MPH-sPA
Purpose: (Empty Backbone) AAV-CRISPRa base vector
Depositing lab: Sidi Chen. Depositing organization: Yale University. Publication: Multiplexed activation of endogenous genes by CRISPRa elicits potent antitumor immunity. Wang G, Chow RD, Bai Z, Zhu L, Errami Y, Dai X, Dong MB, Ye L, Zhang X, Renauer PA, Park JJ, Shen L, Ye H, Fuchs CS, Chen S. Nat Immunol. 2019 Nov;20(11):1494-1505. doi: 10.1038/s41590-019-0500-4. Epub 2019 Oct 14. PubMed 31611701.
Backbone
  Vector backbone: pAAV
  Vector type: AAV
Growth in bacteria
  Bacterial resistance: Ampicillin, 100 μg/mL
  Growth temperature: 37°C
  Growth strain: NEB Stable
  Copy number: High Copy
Gene/Insert
  Gene/Insert name: None
  Mutation: NA
Terms and licenses: Academic/Nonprofit Terms; Industry Terms: Not Available to Industry
How to cite: pGW05 AAV-CRISPRa base vector pAAV-OE_U6-Lib(MS2)-EF1a-MPH-sPA was a gift from Sidi Chen (Addgene plasmid # 192159 ; http://n2t.net/addgene:192159 ; RRID:Addgene_192159)
