[The description below was written by a language model from this plasmid's Addgene catalogue record and pLannotate feature annotations shown in this document.]
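Description:
pGW05 (pAAV-OE_U6-Lib(MS2)-EF1a-MPH-sPA) is an empty-backbone AAV transfer plasmid of about 6.2 kb that serves as the base vector for AAV-delivered CRISPR activation (CRISPRa). It is propagated in bacteria through a high-copy ColE1/pUC-type origin with ampicillin selection (AmpR under its own bla promoter), and also carries an f1 phage origin. The record lists a recombination-deficient growth strain, consistent with the need to keep the AAV2 inverted terminal repeats intact. One ITR is annotated in full and the other only as short fragments in the sequencing result. Together they flank the payload and provide the signals for packaging it into AAV particles.

Between the ITRs are two expression units. A human U6 RNA polymerase III promoter drives a Streptococcus pyogenes Cas9 guide RNA scaffold into which two MS2 stem loops have been inserted. No gene insert is recorded, and the "Lib" label in the name indicates that this position is intended to receive individual spacers or a guide library, although the cloning site itself is not annotated. Downstream, an EF-1α core promoter with a truncated intron A expresses the MPH fusion, comprising MS2 coat protein, a Rela (NF-κB p65) fragment and the HSF1 C-terminal activation domain, terminated by a short synthetic poly(A) signal that conserves packaging capacity. The MS2 coat protein binds the scaffold hairpins, recruiting the p65 and HSF1 activators to the guide-targeted locus.

No Cas9 or dCas9 coding sequence is annotated, so that component must be supplied separately. The associated publication used this system for multiplexed activation of endogenous genes to elicit antitumor immunity.
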