Features (pLannotate 1.2.2; 24 found; start..end, strand, type, name):
     12..39      +  repeat_region  AAV2 ITR (fragment): inverted terminal repeat of adeno-associated virus serotype 2 inverted
     68..95      +  repeat_region  AAV2 ITR (fragment): inverted terminal repeat of adeno-associated virus serotype 2 inverted
    152..392     +  promoter       U6 promoter: RNA polymerase III promoter for human U6 snRNA
    436..454     +  misc_RNA       MS2 stem loop: stem loop that binds the bacteriophage MS2 coat protein
    465..501     +  misc_RNA       gRNA scaffold (fragment): guide RNA scaffold for the Streptococcus pyogenes CRISPR/Cas9 system
    506..524     +  misc_RNA       MS2 stem loop: stem loop that binds the bacteriophage MS2 coat protein
    535..554     +  misc_RNA       gRNA scaffold (fragment): guide RNA scaffold for the Streptococcus pyogenes CRISPR/Cas9 system
    641..707     +  CDS            small t antigen (fragment): SV40 (simian virus 40) small t antigen
    733..944     +  promoter       EF-1α core promoter: core promoter for human elongation factor EF-1α
    945..1054    +  intron         EF-1α intron A (fragment): intron upstream of the start codon of human EF-1α
   1680..1883    +  intron         EF-1α intron A: truncated intron upstream of the start codon of human EF-1α
   1905..2294    +  CDS            CAPSD_BPMS2: Experimental evidence at protein level: Swiss-Prot protein existence level 1. Acts as a translational repressor of viral replicase synthesis late in infection. This latter function is the result of capsid protein interaction with an RNA hairpin which contains the replicase ribosome-binding site. From Escherichia phage MS2 (Bacteriophage MS2).
   2385..2927    +  CDS            Rela (fragment): TF65_MOUSE - Also known as Nfkb3. Experimental evidence at protein level: Swiss-Prot protein existence level 1. NF-kappa-B is a pleiotropic transcription factor present in almost all cell types and is the endpoint of a series of signal transduction events that are initiated by a vast array of stimuli related to many biological processes such as inflammation, immunity, differentiation, cell growth, tumorigenesis and apoptosis. NF-kappa-B is a homo- or heterodimeric complex formed by the Rel-like domain- containing proteins RELA/p65, RELB, NFKB1/p105, NFKB1/p50, REL and NFKB2/p52. The heterodime
   2952..3323    +  CDS            HSF1: C-terminal activation domain from the human heat shock transcription factor HSF1
   3327..3345    +  misc_feature   MCS (fragment): pBluescript multiple cloning site
   3345..3393    +  polyA_signal   poly(A) signal: synthetic polyadenylation signal
   3421..3561    +  repeat_region  AAV2 ITR: inverted terminal repeat of adeno-associated virus serotype 2 inverted
   3566..3617    -  misc_feature   bom (fragment): basis of mobility region from pBR322
   3636..4091    +  rep_origin     f1 ori (sequence partly withheld): f1 bacteriophage origin of replication; arrow indicates direction of (+) strand synthesis
   4092..4141    -  misc_feature   bom (fragment): basis of mobility region from pBR322
   4243..4278    -  CDS            rop (fragment): Rop protein, which maintains plasmids at low copy number; rop
   4373..4477    +  promoter       AmpR promoter: bla
   4478..5338    +  CDS            AmpR: β-lactamase; bla; confers resistance to ampicillin, carbenicillin, and related antibiotics
   5509..6097    +  rep_origin     ori: high-copy-number ColE1/pMB1/pBR322/pUC origin of replication
>Addgene plasmid #192159 | pGW05 AAV-CRISPRa base vector pAAV-OE_U6-Lib(MS2)-EF1a-MPH-sPA | addgene full sequence | sequence record 375253 | Addgene NGS Result
CCTGCAGGCAGCTGCGCGCTCGCTCGCTCACTGAGGCCGCCCGGGCGTCGGGCGACCTTTGGTCGCCCGG
CCTCAGTGAGCGAGCGAGCGCGCAGAGAGGGAGTGGCCAACTCCATCACTAGGGGTTCCTGCGGCCGCAC
GCGTTCTAGAAGAGGGCCTATTTCCCATGATTCCTTCATATTTGCATATACGATACAAGGCTGTTAGAGA
GATAATTGGAATTAATTTGACTGTAAACACAAAGATATTAGTACAAAATACGTGACGTAGAAAGTAATAA
TTTCTTGGGTAGTTTGCAGTTTTAAAATTATGTTTTAAAATGGACTATCATATGCTTACCGTAACTTGAA
AGTATTTCGATTTCTTGGCTTTATATATCTTGTGGAAAGGACGAAACACCGGAAGAGCGAGCTCTTCTGT
TTTAGAGCTAGGCCAACATGAGGATCACCCATGTCTGCAGGGCCTAGCAAGTTAAAATAAGGCTAGTCCG
TTATCAACTTGGCCAACATGAGGATCACCCATGTCTGCAGGGCCAAGTGGCACCGAGTCGGTGCTTTTTT
GGATCCAAGCTTGGCGTAACTAGATCTTGAGACAAATGGGACAGCAGAGATCCAGTTTGGTTAATTAGCT
AGCTGCAAAGATGGATAAAGTTTTAAACAGAGAGGAATCTTTGCAGCTAATGGACCTTCTAGGTCTTGAA
AGGAGTGGGAATTGGCTCCGGTGCCCGTCAGTGGGCAGAGCGCACATCGCCCACAGTCCCCGAGAAGTTG
GGGGGAGGGGTCGGCAATTGAACCGGTGCCTAGAGAAGGTGGCGCGGGGTAAACTGGGAAAGTGATGTCG
TGTACTGGCTCCGCCTTTTTCCCGAGGGTGGGGGAGAACCGTATATAAGTGCAGTAGTCGCCGTGAACGT
TCTTTTTCGCAACGGGTTTGCCGCCAGAACACAGGTAAGTGCCGTGTGTGGTTCCCGCGGGCCTGGCCTC
TTTACGGGTTATGGCCCTTGCGTGCCTTGAATTACTTCCACCTGGCTGCAGTACGTGATTCTTGATCCCG
AGCTTCGGGTTGGAAGTGGGTGGGAGAGTTCGAGGCCTTGCGCTTAAGGAGCCCCTTCGCCTCGTGCTTG
AGTTGAGGCCTGGCCTGGGCGCTGGGGCCGCCGCGTGCGAATCTGGTGGCACCTTCGCGCCTGTCTCGCT
GCTTTCGATAAGTCTCTAGCCATTTAAAATTTTTGATGACCTGCTGCGACGCTTTTTTTCTGGCAAGATA
GTCTTGTAAATGCGGGCCAAGATCTGCACACTGGTATTTCGGTTTTTGGGGCCGCGGGCGGCGACGGGGC
CCGTGCGTCCCAGCGCACATGTTCGGCGAGGCGGGGCCTGCGAGCGCGGCCACCGAGAATCGGACGGGGG
TAGTCTCAAGCTGGCCGGCCTGCTCTGGTGCCTGGCCTCGCGCCGCCGTGTATCGCCCCGCCCTGGGCGG
CAAGGCTGGCCCGGTCGGCACCAGTTGCGTGAGCGGAAAGATGGCCGCTTCCCGGCCCTGCTGCAGGGAG
CTCAAAATGAAGGACGCGGCGCTCGGGAGAGCGGGCGGGTGAGTCACCCACACAAAGGAAAAGGGCCTTT
CCGTCCTCAGCCGTCGCTTCATGTGACTCCACGGAGTACCGGGCGCCGTCCAGGCACCTCGATTAGTTCT
CGAGCTTTTGGAGTACGTCGTCTTTAGGTTGGGGGGAGGGGTTTTATGCGATGGAGTTTCCCCACACTGA
GTGGGTGGAGACTGAAGTTAGGCCAGCTTGGCACTTGATGTAATTCTCCTTGGAATTTGCCCTTTTTGAG
TTTGGATCTTGGTTCATTCTCAAGCCTCAGACAGTGGTTCAAAGTTTTTTTCTTCCATTTCAGGTGTCGT
GACGTACGGCCACCATGGCTTCAAACTTTACTCAGTTCGTGCTCGTGGACAATGGTGGGACAGGGGATGT
GACAGTGGCTCCTTCTAATTTCGCTAATGGGGTGGCAGAGTGGATCAGCTCCAACTCACGGAGCCAGGCC
TACAAGGTGACATGCAGCGTCAGGCAGTCTAGTGCCCAGAAGAGAAAGTATACCATCAAGGTGGAGGTCC
CCAAAGTGGCTACCCAGACAGTGGGCGGAGTCGAACTGCCTGTCGCCGCTTGGAGGTCCTACCTGAACAT
GGAGCTCACTATCCCAATTTTCGCTACCAATTCTGACTGTGAACTCATCGTGAAGGCAATGCAGGGGCTC
CTCAAAGACGGTAATCCTATCCCTTCCGCCATCGCCGCTAACTCAGGTATCTACAGCGCTGGAGGAGGTG
GAAGCGGAGGAGGAGGAAGCGGAGGAGGAGGTAGCGGACCTAAGAAAAAGAGGAAGGTGGCGGCCGCTGG
ATCCCCTTCAGGGCAGATCAGCAACCAGGCCCTGGCTCTGGCCCCTAGCTCCGCTCCAGTGCTGGCCCAG
ACTATGGTGCCCTCTAGTGCTATGGTGCCTCTGGCCCAGCCACCTGCTCCAGCCCCTGTGCTGACCCCAG
GACCACCCCAGTCACTGAGCGCTCCAGTGCCCAAGTCTACACAGGCCGGCGAGGGGACTCTGAGTGAAGC
TCTGCTGCACCTGCAGTTCGACGCTGATGAGGACCTGGGAGCTCTGCTGGGGAACAGCACCGATCCCGGA
GTGTTCACAGATCTGGCCTCCGTGGACAACTCTGAGTTTCAGCAGCTGCTGAATCAGGGCGTGTCCATGT
CTCATAGTACAGCCGAACCAATGCTGATGGAGTACCCCGAAGCCATTACCCGGCTGGTGACCGGCAGCCA
GCGGCCCCCCGACCCCGCTCCAACTCCCCTGGGAACCAGCGGCCTGCCTAATGGGCTGTCCGGAGATGAA
GACTTCTCAAGCATCGCTGATATGGACTTTAGTGCCCTGCTGTCACAGATTTCCTCTAGTGGGCAGGGAG
GAGGTGGAAGCGGCTTCAGCGTGGACACCAGTGCCCTGCTGGACCTGTTCAGCCCCTCGGTGACCGTGCC
CGACATGAGCCTGCCTGACCTTGACAGCAGCCTGGCCAGTATCCAAGAGCTCCTGTCTCCCCAGGAGCCC
CCCAGGCCTCCCGAGGCAGAGAACAGCAGCCCGGATTCAGGGAAGCAGCTGGTGCACTACACAGCGCAGC
CGCTGTTCCTGCTGGACCCCGGCTCCGTGGACACCGGGAGCAACGACCTGCCGGTGCTGTTTGAGCTGGG
AGAGGGCTCCTACTTCTCCGAAGGGGACGGCTTCGCCGAGGACCCCACCATCTCCCTGCTGACAGGCTCG
GAGCCTCCCAAAGCCAAGGACCCCACTGTCTCCTAAGAATTCGATATCAAGCTTAATAAAAGATCTTTAT
TTTCATTAGATCTGTGTGTTGGTTTTTTGTGTGGTAACCACGTGCGGACCGAGCGGCCGCAGGAACCCCT
AGTGATGGAGTTGGCCACTCCCTCTCTGCGCGCTCGCTCGCTCACTGAGGCCGGGCGACCAAAGGTCGCC
CGACGCCCGGGCTTTGCCCGGGCGGCCTCAGTGAGCGAGCGAGCGCGCAGCTGCCTGCAGGGGCGCCTGA
TGCGGTATTTTCTCCTTACGCATCTGTGCGGTATTTCACACCGCATA
[95 nt withheld, positions 3618-3712]
T
[46 nt withheld, positions 3714-3759]
C
[141 nt withheld, positions 3761-3901]
CCTTTGACGTTGGAGTCCACGTTCTTT
[37 nt withheld, positions 3929-3965]
ACTCTATCTCGGGCTATTCTTTTGATTTATAAGGGATTTTGCCGATTTCGGTCTATTGGTTAAAAAATGA
GCTGATTTAACAAAAATTTAACGCGAATTTTAACAAAATATTAACGTTTACAATTTTATGGTGCACTCTC
AGTACAATCTGCTCTGATGCCGCATAGTTAAGCCAGCCCCGACACCCGCCAACACCCGCTGACGCGCCCT
GACGGGCTTGTCTGCTCCCGGCATCCGCTTACAGACAAGCTGTGACCGTCTCCGGGAGCTGCATGTGTCA
GAGGTTTTCACCGTCATCACCGAAACGCGCGAGACGAAAGGGCCTCGTGATACGCCTATTTTTATAGGTT
AATGTCATGATAATAATGGTTTCTTAGACGTCAGGTGGCACTTTTCGGGGAAATGTGCGCGGAACCCCTA
TTTGTTTATTTTTCTAAATACATTCAAATATGTATCCGCTCATGAGACAATAACCCTGATAAATGCTTCA
ATAATATTGAAAAAGGAAGAGTATGAGTATTCAACATTTCCGTGTCGCCCTTATTCCCTTTTTTGCGGCA
TTTTGCCTTCCTGTTTTTGCTCACCCAGAAACGCTGGTGAAAGTAAAAGATGCTGAAGATCAGTTGGGTG
CACGAGTGGGTTACATCGAACTGGATCTCAACAGCGGTAAGATCCTTGAGAGTTTTCGCCCCGAAGAACG
TTTTCCAATGATGAGCACTTTTAAAGTTCTGCTATGTGGCGCGGTATTATCCCGTATTGACGCCGGGCAA
GAGCAACTCGGTCGCCGCATACACTATTCTCAGAATGACTTGGTTGAGTACTCACCAGTCACAGAAAAGC
ATCTTACGGATGGCATGACAGTAAGAGAATTATGCAGTGCTGCCATAACCATGAGTGATAACACTGCGGC
CAACTTACTTCTGACAACGATCGGAGGACCGAAGGAGCTAACCGCTTTTTTGCACAACATGGGGGATCAT
GTAACTCGCCTTGATCGTTGGGAACCGGAGCTGAATGAAGCCATACCAAACGACGAGCGTGACACCACGA
TGCCTGTAGCAATGGCAACAACGTTGCGCAAACTATTAACTGGCGAACTACTTACTCTAGCTTCCCGGCA
ACAATTAATAGACTGGATGGAGGCGGATAAAGTTGCAGGACCACTTCTGCGCTCGGCCCTTCCGGCTGGC
TGGTTTATTGCTGATAAATCTGGAGCCGGTGAGCGTGGGTCTCGCGGTATCATTGCAGCACTGGGGCCAG
ATGGTAAGCCCTCCCGTATCGTAGTTATCTACACGACGGGGAGTCAGGCAACTATGGATGAACGAAATAG
ACAGATCGCTGAGATAGGTGCCTCACTGATTAAGCATTGGTAACTGTCAGACCAAGTTTACTCATATATA
CTTTAGATTGATTTAAAACTTCATTTTTAATTTAAAAGGATCTAGGTGAAGATCCTTTTTGATAATCTCA
TGACCAAAATCCCTTAACGTGAGTTTTCGTTCCACTGAGCGTCAGACCCCGTAGAAAAGATCAAAGGATC
TTCTTGAGATCCTTTTTTTCTGCGCGTAATCTGCTGCTTGCAAACAAAAAAACCACCGCTACCAGCGGTG
GTTTGTTTGCCGGATCAAGAGCTACCAACTCTTTTTCCGAAGGTAACTGGCTTCAGCAGAGCGCAGATAC
CAAATACTGTTCTTCTAGTGTAGCCGTAGTTAGGCCACCACTTCAAGAACTCTGTAGCACCGCCTACATA
CCTCGCTCTGCTAATCCTGTTACCAGTGGCTGCTGCCAGTGGCGATAAGTCGTGTCTTACCGGGTTGGAC
TCAAGACGATAGTTACCGGATAAGGCGCAGCGGTCGGGCTGAACGGGGGGTTCGTGCACACAGCCCAGCT
TGGAGCGAACGACCTACACCGAACTGAGATACCTACAGCGTGAGCTATGAGAAAGCGCCACGCTTCCCGA
AGGGAGAAAGGCGGACAGGTATCCGGTAAGCGGCAGGGTCGGAACAGGAGAGCGCACGAGGGAGCTTCCA
GGGGGAAACGCCTGGTATCTTTATAGTCCTGTCGGGTTTCGCCACCTCTGACTTGAGCGTCGATTTTTGT
GATGCTCGTCAGGGGGGCGGAGCCTATGGAAAAACGCCAGCAACGCGGCCTTTTTACGGTTCCTGGCCTT
TTGCTGGCCTTTTGCTCACATGT
